>Addgene plasmid #194801 | pTW160C | addgene full sequence | sequence record 385748 | Addgene NGS Result
CCAAATAGGCCGTTCAGATCCTTCCGTATTTAGCCAGTATGTTCTCTAGTGTGGTTCGTTGTTTTTGCGT
GAGCCATGAGAACGAACCATTGAGATCATGCTTACTTTGCATGTCACTCAAAAATTTTGCCTCAAAACTG
GTGAGCTGAATTTTTGCAGTTAAAGCATCGTGTAGTGTTTTTCTTAGTCCGTTACGTAGGTAGGAATCTG
ATGTAATGGTTGTTGGTATTTTGTCACCATTCATTTTTATCTGGTTGTTCTCAAGTTCGGTTACGAGATC
CATTTGTCTATCTAGTTCAACTTGGAAAATCAACGTATCAGTCGGGCGGCCTCGCTTATCAACCACCAAT
TTCATATTGCTGTAAGTGTTTAAATCTTTACTTATTGGTTTCAAAACCCATTGGTTAAGCCTTTTAAACT
CATGGTAGTTATTTTCAAGCATTAACATGAACTTAAATTCATCAAGGCTAATCTCTATATTTGCCTTGTG
AGTTTTCTTTTGTGTTAGTTCTTTTAATAACCACTCATAAATCCTCATAGAGTATTTGTTTTCAAAAGAC
TTAACATGTTCCAGATTATATTTTATGAATTTTTTTAACTGGAAAAGATAAGGCAATATCTCTTCACTAA
AAACTAATTCTAATTTTTCGCTTGAGAACTTGGCATAGTTTGTCCACTGGAAAATCTCAAAGCCTTTAAC
CAAAGGATTCCTGATTTCCACAGTTCTCGTCATCAGCTCTCTGGTTGCTTTAGCTAATACACCATAAGCA
TTTTCCCTACTGATGTTCATCATCTGAGCGTATTGGTTATAAGTGAACGATACCGTCCGTTCTTTCCTTG
TAGGGTTTTCAATCGTGGGGTTGAGTAGTGCCACACAGCATAAAATTAGCTTGGTTTCATGCTCCGTTAA
GTCATAGCGACTAATCGCTAGTTCATTTGCTTTGAAAACAACTAATTCAGACATACATCTCAATTGGTCT
AGGTGATTTTAATCACTATACCAATTGAGATGGGCTAGTCAATGATAATTACTAGTCCTTTTCCTTTGAG
TTGTGGGTATCTGTAAATTCTGCTAGACCTTTGCTGGAAAACTTGTAAATTCTGCTAGACCCTCTGTAAA
TTCCGCTAGACCTTTGTGTGTTTTTTTTGTTTATATTCAAGTGGTTATAATTTATAGAATAAAGAAAGAA
TAAAAAAAGATAAAAAGAATAGATCCCAGCCCTGTGTATAACTCACTACTTTAGTCAGTTCCGCAGTATT
ACAAAAGGATGTCGCAAACGCTGTTTGCTCCTCTACAAAACAGACCTTAAAACCCTAAAGGCTTAAGTAG
CACCCTCGCAAGCTCGGGCAAATCGCTGAATATTCCTTTTGTCTCCGACCATCAGGCACCTGAGTCGCTG
TCTTTTTCGTGACATTCAGTTCGCTGCGCTCACGGCTCTGGCAGTGAATGGGGGTAAATGGCACTACAGG
CGCCTTTTATGGATTCATGCAAGGAAACTACCCATAATACAAGAAAAGCCCGTCACGGGCTTCTCAGGGC
GTTTTATGGCGGGTCTGCTATGTGGTGCTATCTGACTTTTTGCTGTTCAGCAGTTCCTGCCCTCTGATTT
TCCAGTCTGACCACTTCGGATTATCCCGTGACAGGTCATTCAGACTGGCTAATGCACCCAGTAAGGCAGC
GGTATCATCAACAGGCTTACCCGTCTTACTGTCAAGAGGACATCCGGTCAAATAAAACGAAAGGCTCAGT
CGAAAGACTGGGCCTTTCGTTTTGCTGAGGAGACTTAGGGACCCTGTAACTCCGGGTTGATTTATGCTCG
GAAATATTTGTTGTTGAGTTTTTGTATGTTCCTGTTGGTATAATATGTTGCGGCAATTTATTTGCCGCAT
AATTTTTATTACATAAATTTAACCAGAGAATGTCACGCAATCCATTGTAAACATTAAATGTTTATCTTTT
CATGATATCAACTTGCGATCCTGATGTGTTAATAAAAAACCTCAAGTTCTCACTTACAGAAACTTTTGTG
TTATTTCACCTAATCTTTAGGATTAATCCTTTTTTCGTGAGTAATCTTATCGCCAGTTTGGTCTGGTCAG
GAAATAGTTATACATCATGACCCGGACTCCAAATTCAAAAATGAAATTAGGAGAAGAGCATGAAATTTGG
AAACTTTTTGCTTACATACCAACCTCCCCAATTTTCCCAAACAGAGGTAATGAAACGTTTGGTTAAATTA
GGTCGCATCTCTGAGGAGTGTGGTTTTGATACCGTATGGTTACTGGAGCATCATTTCACGGAGTTTGGTT
TGCTTGGTAACCCTTATGTCGCTGCTGCATATTTACTTGGCGCGACTAAAAAATTGAATGTAGGAACTGC
CGCTATTGTTCTTCCCACAGCCCATCCAGTACGCCAACTTGAAGATGTGAATTTATTGGATCAAATGTCA
AAAGGACGATTTCGGTTTGGTATTTGCCGAGGGCTTTACAACAAGGACTTTCGCGTATTCGGCACAGATA
TGAATAACAGTCGCGCCTTAGCGGAATGCTGGTACGGGCTGATAAAGAATGGCATGACAGAGGGATATAT
GGAAGCTGATAATGAACATATCAAGTTCCATAAGGTAAAAGTAAACCCCGCGGCGTATAGCAGAGGTGGC
GCACCGGTTTATGTGGTGGCTGAATCAGCTTCGACGACTGAGTGGGCTGCTCAATTTGGCCTACCGATGA
TATTAAGTTGGATTATAAATACTAACGAAAAGAAAGCACAACTTGAGCTTTATAATGAAGTGGCTCAAGA
ATATGGGCACGATATTCATAATATCGACCATTGCTTATCATATATAACATCTGTAGATCATGACTCAATT
AAAGCGAAAGAGATTTGCCGGAAATTTCTGGGGCATTGGTATGATTCTTATGTGAATGCTACGACTATTT
TTGATGATTCAGACCAAACAAGAGGTTATGATTTCAATAAAGGGCAGTGGCGTGACTTTGTATTAAAAGG
ACATAAAGATACTAATCGCCGTATTGATTACAGTTACGAAATCAATCCCGTGGGAACGCCGCAGGAATGT
ATTGACATAATTCAAAAAGACATTGATGCTACAGGAATATCAAATATTTGTTGTGGATTTGAAGCTAATG
GAACAGTAGACGAAATTATTGCTTCCATGAAGCTCTTCCAGTCTGATGTCATGCCATTTCTTAAAGAAAA
ACAACGTTCGCTATTATATTATGGCGGTGGCGGTAGCGGCGGTGGCGGTAGCGGCGGTGGCGGTAGCGGC
GGTGGCGGTAGCAAATTTGGATTGTTCTTCCTTAACTTCATCAATTCAACAACTGTTCAAGAACAGAGTA
TAGTTCGCATGCAGGAAATAACGGAGTATGTTGATAAGTTGAATTTTGAACAGATTTTAGTGTATGAAAA
TCATTTTTCAGATAATGGTGTTGTCGGCGCTCCTCTGACTGTTTCTGGTTTTCTGCTCGGTTTAACAGAG
AAAATTAAAATTGGTTCATTAAATCACATCATTACAACTCATCATCCTGTCCGCATAGCGGAGGAAGCTT
GCTTATTGGATCAGTTAAGTGAAGGGAGATTTATTTTAGGGTTTAGTGATTGCGAAAAAAAAGATGAAAT
GCATTTTTTTAATCGCCCGGTTGAATATCAACAGCAACTATTTGAAGAGTGTTATGAAATCATTAACGAT
GCTTTAACAACAGGCTATTGTAATCCAGATAACGATTTTTATAGCTTCCCTAAAATATCTGTAAATCCCC
ATGCTTATACGCCAGGCGGACCTCGGAAATATGTAACAGCAACCAGTCATCATATTGTTGAGTGGGCGGC
CAAAAAAGGTATTCCTCTCATCTTTAAGTGGGATGATTCTAATGATGTTAGATATGAATATGCTGAAAGA
TATAAAGCCGTTGCGGATAAATATGACGTTGACCTATCAGAGATAGACCATCAGTTAATGATATTAGTTA
ACTATAACGAAGATAGTAATAAAGCTAAACAAGAGACGCGTGCATTTATTAGTGATTATGTTCTTGAAAT
GCACCCTAATGAAAATTTCGAAAATAAACTTGAAGAAATAATTGCAGAAAACGCTGTCGGAAATTATACG
GAGTGTATAACTGCGGCTAAGTTGGCAATTGAAAAGTGTGGTGCGAAAAGTGTATTGCTGTCCTTTGAAC
CAATGAATGATTTGATGAGCCAAAAAAATGTAATCAATATTGTTGATGATAATATTAAGAAGTACCACAC
GGAATATACCTAAACTTAATTAACGGCACTCCTCAGCAAATATAATGACCCTCTTGATAACCCAAGAGGG
CATTTTTTAATGCCCATGGCGTTTACCAATGCTTAATCAGTGAGGCACCTATCTCAGCGATCTGTCTATT
TCGTTCATCCATAGTTGCCTGACTCCCCGTCGTGTAGATAACTACGATACGGGAGGGCTTACCATCTGGC
CCCAGTGCTGCAATGATACCGCGAGACCCACGCTCACCGGCTCCAGATTTATCAGCAATAAACCAGCCAG
CCGGAAGGGCCGAGCGCAGAAGTGGTCCTGCAACTTTATCCGCCTCCATCCAGTCTATTAATTGTTGCCG
GGAAGCTAGAGTAAGTAGTTCGCCAGTTAATAGTTTGCGCAACGTTGTTGCCATTGCTACAGGCATCGTG
GTGTCACGCTCGTCGTTTGGTATGGCTTCATTCAGCTCCGGTTCCCAACGATCAAGGCGAGTTACATGAT
CCCCCATGTTGTGCAAAAAAGCGGTTAGCTCCTTCGGTCCTCCGATCGTTGTCAGAAGTAAGTTGGCCGC
AGTGTTATCACTCATGGTTATGGCAGCACTGCATAATTCTCTTACTGTCATGCCATCCGTAAGATGCTTT
TCTGTGACTGGTGAGTACTCAACCAAGTCATTCTGAGAATAGTGTATGCGGCGACCGAGTTGATCTTGCC
CGGCGTCAATACGGGATAATACCGCGCCACATAGCAGAACTTTAAAAGTGCTCATCATTGGAAAACGTTC
TTCGGGGCGAAAACTCTCAAGGATCTTACCGCTGTTGAGATCCAGTTCGATGTAACCCACTCGTGCACCC
AACTGATCTTCAGCATCTTTTACTTTCACCAGCGTTTCTGGGTGAGCAAAAACAGGAAGGCAAAATGCCG
CAAAAAAGGGAATAAGGGCGACACGGAAATGTTGAATACTCATACTCTTCCTTTTTCAATATTATTGAAG
CATTTATCAGGGTTATTGTCTCATGAGCGGATACATATTTGAATGTATTTAGAAAAATAAACAAATAGGG
GTTCCGCGCACATTTCCCCGAAAAGTGCCACCTGACGTCTAAGAAACCATTATTATCATGACATTAACCT
ATAAAAATAGGCGTATCACGAGGCCCTTAGG
Features (pLannotate 1.2.2; 7 found; start..end, strand, type, name):
     14..964     -  CDS            Rep101: RepA protein needed for replication with the pSC101 origin; rep101
   1012..1234    -  rep_origin     pSC101 ori: low-copy replication origin that requires the Rep101 protein
   1729..1773    +  terminator     rrnB T1 terminator: transcription terminator T1 from the E. coli rrnB gene
   2160..3239    +  CDS            luxA: LUXA1_PHOLU - Experimental evidence at protein level: Swiss-Prot protein existence level 1. Light-emitting reaction in luminous bacteria. From Photorhabdus luminescens (Xenorhabdus luminescens).
   3303..4283    +  CDS            LuxB: LuxB luciferase subunit; luxB; from the Photorhabdus luminescens bioluminescence operon
   4363..5223    -  CDS            AmpR: β-lactamase; bla; confers resistance to ampicillin, carbenicillin, and related antibiotics
   5224..5328    -  promoter       AmpR promoter: bla
