[The description below was written by a language model from this plasmid's Addgene catalogue record and pLannotate feature annotations shown in this document.]
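Description:
pTW160C is a 5,421 bp low-copy bacterial expression plasmid built on an SC101 backbone and serving as a luminescent transcriptional reporter in E. coli. Replication depends on the pSC101 origin together with the plasmid-encoded Rep101 (RepA) initiator protein, an arrangement that keeps copy number low and helps limit background signal from a reporter gene. Selection is by ampicillin, through a β-lactamase gene driven by its native bla promoter, which lies on the opposite strand to the reporter cassette.

The payload is an approximately 2.1 kb LuxAB insert, consisting of the luxA and luxB coding sequences, which the annotation matches to the Photorhabdus luminescens bioluminescence operon. These encode the two subunits of bacterial luciferase. Because only luxAB are annotated, without the lux genes that synthesise the aldehyde substrate, light output would normally depend on supplying that substrate from another source. According to the catalogue entry, the reporter is expressed from a promoter designated PCadBA3. This promoter was not picked up by the automated annotation, but it presumably sits in the unannotated interval upstream of luxA. An rrnB T1 terminator lies further upstream of that interval, where it can insulate the reporter from read-through transcription originating in the backbone.

The record's associated publication concerns a modular scaffold for controlling transcriptional activation through homomeric protein-protein interactions, so pTW160C most likely provides the luminescent readout of promoter activation in that system. The record does not describe the activator component or the details of the PCadBA3 variant.
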