Addgene plasmid #194801: pTW160C
Purpose: PCadBA3 expressing LuxAB
Depositing lab: Tina Wang. Depositing organization: University of Wisconsin, Madison. Publication: A Modular Scaffold for Controlling Transcriptional Activation via Homomeric Protein-Protein Interactions. Lee B, Wang T. ACS Synth Biol. 2022 Oct 21;11(10):3198-3206. doi: 10.1021/acssynbio.2c00501. Epub 2022 Oct 10. PubMed 36215660.
Backbone
  Vector backbone: SC101
  Total vector size (bp): 5421
  Vector type: Bacterial Expression
Growth in bacteria
  Bacterial resistance: Ampicillin, 100 μg/mL
  Growth temperature: 37°C
  Growth strain: DH5alpha
  Copy number: Low Copy
Gene/Insert
  Gene/Insert name: LuxAB
  Insert size (bp): 2124
Terms and licenses: Academic/Nonprofit Terms; Industry Terms: Not Available to Industry
How to cite: pTW160C was a gift from Tina Wang (Addgene plasmid # 194801 ; http://n2t.net/addgene:194801 ; RRID:Addgene_194801)
